Addgene plasmid #29290: pEMS1673
Purpose: Pleiades (Ple) MiniPromoter expression pattern described in de Leeuw et al., MTM, 2014 (PMID: 24761428).
Depositing lab: Elizabeth Simpson. Depositing organization: University of British Columbia. Publication: Targeted CNS Delivery Using Human MiniPromoters and Demonstrated Compatibility with Adeno-Associated Viral Vectors. de Leeuw CN, Dyka FM, Boye SL, Laprise S, Zhou M, Chou AY, Borretta L, McInerny SC, Banks KG, Portales-Casamar E, Swanson MI, D'Souza CA, Boye SE, Jones SJ, Holt RA, Goldowitz D, Hauswirth WW, Wasserman WW, Simpson EM. Mol Ther Methods Clin Dev. 2014 Jan 8;1:5. 10.1038/mtm.2013.5 PubMed 24761428.
Backbone
  Vector backbone: pEMS1313
  Backbone size w/o insert (bp): 18843
  Vector type: Pleiades Promoter Project [sic, Pleaides Plieades]
Growth in bacteria
  Bacterial resistance: Ampicillin, 100 μg/mL
  Growth temperature: 37°C
  Growth strain: DH5alpha
  Growth instructions: DH10B
  Copy number: High Copy
Gene/Insert
  Gene/Insert name: Ple201 (alt names: SLC6A5; solute carrier family 6, member 5)
  Species: H. sapiens (human)
  Insert size (bp): 1994
  Entrez Gene: SLC6A5 (a.k.a. GLYT-2, GLYT2, HKPX3, NET1)
  Tag / fusion protein: Intron-LacZ-NLS (C terminal on backbone)
  Cloning method: Restriction Enzyme; 5′ cloning site FseI (unknown if destroyed); 3′ cloning site AscI (unknown if destroyed)
  Sequencing primers: 5′ Unknown
Terms and licenses: Academic/Nonprofit Terms; Industry Terms
How to cite: pEMS1673 was a gift from Elizabeth Simpson (Addgene plasmid # 29290 ; http://n2t.net/addgene:29290 ; RRID:Addgene_29290)
