[The description below was written by a language model from this plasmid's Addgene catalogue record.]
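Description:
pEMS1673 is a Pleiades Promoter Project plasmid built on the large pEMS1313 backbone (about 18.8 kb without insert). It carries the human MiniPromoter Ple201, a roughly 2 kb regulatory element derived from SLC6A5, the gene encoding the glycine transporter GlyT2. The plasmid is maintained in E. coli as a high-copy construct under ampicillin selection. The record does not include a feature table, so the origin of replication and any other backbone elements, including anything that accounts for the backbone's large size, are not stated.

Ple201 was inserted by restriction cloning between FseI and AscI sites, upstream of a backbone-encoded reporter described as Intron-LacZ-NLS. In this arrangement the MiniPromoter drives the reporter, so its activity can be read out directly. The reporter consists of an intron, generally included to improve transcript processing and expression in mammalian cells, followed by beta-galactosidase carrying a nuclear localisation signal. The signal concentrates the staining in the nuclei of expressing cells, which makes individual positive cells easier to identify in tissue.

MiniPromoters of this series are compact human regulatory sequences designed to restrict expression to defined cell types or brain regions. The associated work concerns targeted delivery to the central nervous system and the compatibility of these promoters with adeno-associated viral vectors. The stated purpose of this plasmid is to characterise the Ple201 expression pattern. The record does not describe how the construct is delivered into cells or animals, nor what expression pattern was observed.
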