>Addgene plasmid #29290 | pEMS1673 | addgene partial sequence | sequence record 34640 | 29290 with M13pUC-fwd (5' CCCAGTCACGACGTTGTAAAACG 3')
AGTGGATGTCAGTAAGACCAATAGGTGCCTATCAGAAACGCAAGAGTCTTCTCTGTCTCGACAAGCCCAG
TTTCTATTGGTCTCCTTAAACCTGTCTTGTAACCTTGATACTTACGGCGCGCCTGGAGGGTGAAACCCGC
TATTGACAAGACTGGGTTTGGCTCAGGCAGGAGAGGCGCTTTCTATATCTCCTTGGGAAAGGCCGGGTTT
GCGTCAGTGCAAAGCAAGGTGCCCTTGGTTTGACATTTTCTTGATAATACAAGTTTGATAAATCATTACC
CCCTTGGATTCAAGTTTTAAAGGGACAACAGCCTAGAGTATGCTGGCCAGTTGTCACTCCAGCGGGAGGG
GGCTGCGTGTTTGGCGTGACTCATGTGGTCTGATTACTAAACCGAAACCGGCAGGAGGGGAAGACAGAAG
TTTGCCTCCTCCTAATTAAGGGAAACATGGGAGGGACACGTCCCACTGCACCCAAGGCAAGGCGCAGCCG
CCAACAGAGTGGATCGGGCTGTAGAGGAGGAAGGAGGGGGTTAAATCACTGTCTATTCTTTCCCTTTCAC
TAGATTCCATTGCTGTCCCCCCTTATCTTCAGGGATTCCGAAAATATTACTCCGAAAGAGGTTGAGGGCC
CCAAGCCTCCTGCAATATCCCCTCCCACCACCGGGCGGCAGGAGCATGCTTCCCAGCGCC
